>Addgene plasmid #141025 | pENTR2-L3-SfoI-EGFP-secNanoLuc-PBL-R1 | depositor full sequence | sequence record 273821 | Full Sequence
GAGGGCCTATTTCCCATGATTCCTTCATATTTGCATATACGATACAAGGCTGTTAGAGAGATAATTGGAA
TTAATTTGACTGTAAACACAAAGATATTAGTACAAAATACGTGACGTAGAAAGTAATAATTTCTTGGGTA
GTTTGCAGTTTTAAAATTATGTTTTAAAATGGACTATCATATGCTTACCGTAACTTGAAAGTATTTCGAT
TTCTTGGCTTTATATATCTTGTGGAAAGGACGAAACACCGGGTCTTCGAGAAGACCTGTTTTAGAGCTAG
AAATAGCAAGTTAAAATAAGGCTAGTCCGTTATCAACTTGAAAAAGTGGCACCGAGTCGGTGCTTTTTTG
TTTTAGAGCTAGAAATAGCAAGTTAAAATAAGGCTAGTCCGTTTTTAGCGCGTGCGCCAATTCTGCAGAC
AAATGGCTCTAGAGGTACCCGTTACATAACTTACGGTAAATGGCCCGCCTGGCTGACCGCCCAACGACCC
CCGCCCATTGACGTCAATAGTAACGCCAATAGGGACTTTCCATTGACGTCAATGGGTGGAGTATTTACGG
TAAACTGCCCACTTGGCAGTACATCAAGTGTATCATATGCCAAGTACGCCCCCTATTGACGTCAATGACG
GTAAATGGCCCGCCTGGCATTGTGCCCAGTACATGACCTTATGGGACTTTCCTACTTGGCAGTACATCTA
CGTATTAGTCATCGCTATTACCATGGTCGAGGTGAGCCCCACGTTCTGCTTCACTCTCCCCATCTCCCCC
CCCTCCCCACCCCCAATTTTGTATTTATTTATTTTTTAATTATTTTGTGCAGCGATGGGGGCGGGGGGGG
GGGGGGGGCGCGCGCCAGGCGGGGCGGGGCGGGGCGAGGGGCGGGGCGGGGCGAGGCGGAGAGGTGCGGC
GGCAGCCAATCAGAGCGGCGCGCTCCGAAAGTTTCCTTTTATGGCGAGGCGGCGGCGGCGGCGGCCCTAT
AAAAAGCGAAGCGCGCGGCGGGCGGGAGTCGCTGCGACGCTGCCTTCGCCCCGTGCCCCGCTCCGCCGCC
GCCTCGCGCCGCCCGCCCCGGCTCTGACTGACCGCGTTACTCCCACAGGTGAGCGGGCGGGACGGCCCTT
CTCCTCCGGGCTGTAATTAGCTGAGCAAGAGGTAAGGGTTTAAGGGATGGTTGGTTGGTGGGGTATTAAT
GTTTAATTACCTGGAGCACCTGCCTGAAATCACTTTTTTTCAGGTTGGACCGGTGTAAAACGACGGCCAG
TCTTAAGCTCGGGCCCCAAATAATGATTTTATTTCGACTGATAGTGACCTGTTCGTTGCAACAAATTGAT
GAGCAATGCTTTTTTATAATGCCAACTTTGTATAATAAAGTTGTTGCCACCATGGGCGCCACGAACTTCT
CTCTGTTAAAGCAAGCAGGAGACGTGGAAGAAAACCCCGGTCCTGTTAGCAAGGGCGAGGAGCTGTTCAC
CGGGGTGGTGCCCATCCTGGTCGAGCTGGACGGCGACGTAAACGGCCACAAGTTCAGCGTGTCCGGCGAG
GGCGAGGGCGATGCCACCTACGGCAAGCTGACCCTGAAGTTCATCTGCACCACCGGCAAGCTGCCCGTGC
CCTGGCCCACCCTCGTGACCACCCTGACCTACGGCGTGCAGTGCTTCAGCCGCTACCCCGACCACATGAA
GCAGCACGACTTCTTCAAGTCCGCCATGCCCGAAGGCTACGTCCAGGAGCGCACCATCTTCTTCAAGGAC
GACGGCAACTACAAGACCCGCGCCGAGGTGAAGTTCGAGGGCGACACCCTGGTGAACCGCATCGAGCTGA
AGGGCATCGACTTCAAGGAGGACGGCAACATCCTGGGGCACAAGCTGGAGTACAACTACAACAGCCACAA
CGTCTATATCATGGCCGACAAGCAGAAGAACGGCATCAAGGTGAACTTCAAGATCCGCCACAACATCGAG
GACGGCAGCGTGCAGCTCGCCGACCACTACCAGCAGAACACCCCCATCGGCGACGGCCCCGTGCTGCTGC
CCGACAACCACTACCTGAGCACCCAGTCCGCCCTGAGCAAAGACCCCAACGAGAAGCGCGATCACATGGT
CCTGCTGGAGTTCGTGACCGCCGCCGGGATCACTCTCGGCATGGACGAGCTGTACAAGGAGGGCAGGGGA
AGTCTTCTAACATGCGGGGACGTGGAGGAAAATCCCGGCCCCATGAACTCCTTCTCCACAAGCGCCTTCG
GTCCAGTTGCCTTCTCCCTGGGCCTGCTCCTGGTGTTGCCTGCTGCCTTCCCTGCCCCAGTCTTCACACT
CGAAGATTTCGTTGGGGACTGGCGACAGACAGCCGGCTACAACCTGGACCAAGTCCTTGAACAGGGAGGT
GTGTCCAGTTTGTTTCAGAATCTCGGGGTGTCCGTAACTCCGATCCAAAGGATTGTCCTGAGCGGTGAAA
ATGGGCTGAAGATCGACATCCATGTCATCATCCCGTATGAAGGTCTGAGCGGCGACCAAATGGGCCAGAT
CGAAAAAATTTTTAAGGTGGTGTACCCTGTGGATGATCATCACTTTAAGGTGATCCTGCACTATGGCACA
CTGGTAATCGACGGGGTTACGCCGAACATGATCGACTATTTCGGACGGCCGTATGAAGGCATCGCCGTGT
TCGACGGCAAAAAGATCACTGTAACAGGGACCCTGTGGAACGGCAACAAAATTATCGACGAGCGCCTGAT
CAACCCCGACGGCTCCCTGCTGTTCCGAGTAACCATCAACGGAGTGACCGGCTGGCGGCTGTGCGAACGC
ATTCTGGCTTAACCCTAGAAAGATAATCATATTGTGACGTACGTTAAAGATAATCATGCGTAAAATTGAC
GCATGTGTTTTATCGGTCTGTATATCGAGGTCCCGTGAGGCGTTTGAATAGATATTAAGTTTTATTATAT
TTACACTTACATACTAATAATAAATTCAACAAACAATTCTTTTACGTGACTTTTAAGATTTAACTCAAAC
AAAAACTCAAAATTTCTTCTATAAAGTAACAAAACTCAAGTTTGTACAAAAAAGTTGAACGAGAAACGTA
AAATGATATAAATATCAATATATTAAATTAGATTTTGCATAAAAAACAGACTACATAATACTGTAAAACA
CAACATATGCAGTCACTATGAATCAACTACTTAGATGGTATTAGTGACCTGTAGAATTCTAACTAGAGCT
CGCTGATCAGCCTCGACTGTGCCTTCTAGTTGCCAGCCATCTGTTGTTTGCCCCTCCCCCGTGCCTTCCT
TGACCCTGGAAGGTGCCACTCCCACTGTCCTTTCCTAATAAAATGAGGAAATTGCATCGCATTGTCTGAG
TAGGTGTCATTCTATTCTGGGGGGTGGGGTGGGGCAGGACAGCAAGGGGGAGGATTGGGAAGAGAATAGC
AGGCATGCTGGGGAGCGGCCGCGATATCCCCTATAGTGAGTCGTATTACATGGTCATAGCTGTTTCCTGG
CAGCTCTGGCCCGTGTCTCAAAATCTCTGATGTTACATTGCACAAGATAAAAATATATCATCATGAACAA
TAAAACTGTCTGCTTACATAAACAGTAATACAAGGGGTGTTATGAGCCATATTCAACGGGAAACGTCGAG
GCCGCGATTAAATTCCAACATGGATGCTGATTTATATGGGTATAAATGGGCTCGCGATAATGTCGGGCAA
TCAGGTGCGACAATCTATCGCTTGTATGGGAAGCCCGATGCGCCAGAGTTGTTTCTGAAACATGGCAAAG
GTAGCGTTGCCAATGATGTTACAGATGAGATGGTCAGACTAAACTGGCTGACGGAATTTATGCCTCTTCC
GACCATCAAGCATTTTATCCGTACTCCTGATGATGCATGGTTACTCACCACTGCGATCCCCGGAAAAACA
GCATTCCAGGTATTAGAAGAATATCCTGATTCAGGTGAAAATATTGTTGATGCGCTGGCAGTGTTCCTGC
GCCGGTTGCATTCGATTCCTGTTTGTAATTGTCCTTTTAACAGCGATCGCGTATTTCGTCTCGCTCAGGC
GCAATCACGAATGAATAACGGTTTGGTTGATGCGAGTGATTTTGATGACGAGCGTAATGGCTGGCCTGTT
GAACAAGTCTGGAAAGAAATGCATAAACTTTTGCCATTCTCACCGGATTCAGTCGTCACTCATGGTGATT
TCTCACTTGATAACCTTATTTTTGACGAGGGGAAATTAATAGGTTGTATTGATGTTGGACGAGTCGGAAT
CGCAGACCGATACCAGGATCTTGCCATCCTATGGAACTGCCTCGGTGAGTTTTCTCCTTCATTACAGAAA
CGGCTTTTTCAAAAATATGGTATTGATAATCCTGATATGAATAAATTGCAGTTTCATTTGATGCTCGATG
AGTTTTTCTAATCAGAATTGGTTAATTGGTTGTAACACTGGCAGAGCATTACGCTGACTTGACGGGACGG
CGCAAGCTCATGACCAAAATCCCTTAACGTGAGTTACGCGTCGTTCCACTGAGCGTCAGACCCCGTAGAA
AAGATCAAAGGATCTTCTTGAGATCCTTTTTTTCTGCGCGTAATCTGCTGCTTGCAAACAAAAAAACCAC
CGCTACCAGCGGTGGTTTGTTTGCCGGATCAAGAGCTACCAACTCTTTTTCCGAAGGTAACTGGCTTCAG
CAGAGCGCAGATACCAAATACTGTCCTTCTAGTGTAGCCGTAGTTAGGCCACCACTTCAAGAACTCTGTA
GCACCGCCTACATACCTCGCTCTGCTAATCCTGTTACCAGTGGCTGCTGCCAGTGGCGATAAGTCGTGTC
TTACCGGGTTGGACTCAAGACGATAGTTACCGGATAAGGCGCAGCGGTCGGGCTGAACGGGGGGTTCGTG
CACACAGCCCAGCTTGGAGCGAACGACCTACACCGAACTGAGATACCTACAGCGTGAGCTATGAGAAAGC
GCCACGCTTCCCGAAGGGAGAAAGGCGGACAGGTATCCGGTAAGCGGCAGGGTCGGAACAGGAGAGCGCA
CGAGGGAGCTTCCAGGGGGAAACGCCTGGTATCTTTATAGTCCTGTCGGGTTTCGCCACCTCTGACTTGA
GCGTCGATTTTTGTGATGCTCGTCAGGGGGGCGGAGCCTATGGAAAAACGCCAGCAACGCGGCCTTTTTA
CGGTTCCTGGCCTTTTGCTGGCCTTTTGCTCACATGT
Features (pLannotate 1.2.2; 19 found; start..end, strand, type, name):
      1..241     +  promoter       U6 promoter: RNA polymerase III promoter for human U6 snRNA
    268..343     +  misc_RNA       gRNA scaffold: guide RNA scaffold for the Streptococcus pyogenes CRISPR/Cas9 system
    350..393     +  misc_RNA       gRNA scaffold (fragment): guide RNA scaffold for the Streptococcus pyogenes CRISPR/Cas9 system
    440..725     +  enhancer       CMV enhancer: human cytomegalovirus immediate early enhancer; contains an 18-bp deletion relative to the standard CMV enhancer
    727..1004    +  promoter       chicken β-actin promoter: No description available
   1005..1233    +  intron         hybrid intron: hybrid between chicken β-actin (CBA) and minute virus of mice (MMV) introns (Gray et al., 2011)
   1244..1261    -  CDS            lacZα (fragment): LacZα fragment of β-galactosidase; lacZ fragment
   1277..1362    +  protein_bind   attL1 (fragment): mutant version of attL; recombination site for the Gateway® LR reaction LR Clonase™
   1353..1373    +  protein_bind   attB3: mutant version of attB; core recombination site for the Gateway® BP reaction BP Clonase™
   1388..1444    +  CDS            P2A: 2A peptide from porcine teschovirus-1 polyprotein Eukaryotic ribosomes fail to insert a peptide bond between the Gly and Pro residues, yielding separate polypeptides.
   1445..2158    +  CDS            EGFP: EGFP is a basic (constitutively fluorescent) green fluorescent protein published in 1996, derived from Aequorea victoria. It is reported to be a rapidly-maturing weak dimer with moderate acid sensitivity.
   2159..2212    +  CDS            T2A: 2A peptide from Thosea asigna virus capsid protein Eukaryotic ribosomes fail to insert a peptide bond between the Gly and Pro residues, yielding separate polypeptides.
   2213..2299    +  CDS            IL6 (fragment): IL6_MUSPF - Experimental evidence at transcript level: Swiss-Prot protein existence level 2. Acts as an essential factor in bone homeostasis and on vessels directly or indirectly by induction of VEGF, resulting in increased angiogenesis activity and vascular permeability. Induces, through 'trans-signaling' and synergistically with IL1B and TNF, the production of VEGF. Involved in metabolic controls, is discharged into the bloodstream after muscle contraction increasing lipolysis and improving insulin resistance (By similarity). 'Trans-signaling' in central nervous system also regulates energy
   2300..2808    +  CDS            Nluc (fragment): NanoLuc® luciferase human codon-optimized
   3047..3170    +  protein_bind   attR1: mutant version of attR; recombination site for the Gateway® LR reaction LR Clonase™
   3237..3348    +  polyA_signal   bGH poly(A) signal: bovine growth hormone polyadenylation signal
   3460..3478    -  promoter       T7 promoter: promoter for bacteriophage T7 RNA polymerase
   3612..4421    +  CDS            KanR: aminoglycoside phosphotransferase; aph(3')-Ia; confers resistance to kanamycin in bacteria or G418 (Geneticin®) in eukaryotes
   4568..5156    +  rep_origin     ori: high-copy-number ColE1/pMB1/pBR322/pUC origin of replication
