>Addgene plasmid #141025 | pENTR2-L3-SfoI-EGFP-secNanoLuc-PBL-R1 | addgene full sequence | sequence record 305027 | Addgene Partial NGS Result
GAGGGCCTATTTCCCATGATTCCTTCATATTTGCATATACGATACAAGGCTGTTAGAGAGATAATTGGAA
TTAATTTGACTGTAAACACAAAGATATTAGTACAAAATACGTGACGTAGAAAGTAATAATTTCTTGGGTA
GTTTGCAGTTTTAAAATTATGTTTTAAAATGGACTATCATATGCTTACCGTAACTTGAAAGTATTTCGAT
TTCTTGGCTTTATATATCTTGTGGAAAGGACGAAACACCGGGTCTTCGAGAAGACCTGTTTTAGAGCTAG
AAATAGCAAGTTAAAATAAGGCTAGTCCGTTATCAACTTGAAAAAGTGGCACCGAGTCGGTGCTTTTTTG
TTTTAGAGCTAGAAATAGCAAGTTAAAATAAGGCTAGTCCGTTTTTAGCGCGTGCGCCAATTCTGCAGAC
AAATGGCTCTAGAGGTACCCGTTACATAACTTACGGTAAATGGCCCGCCTGGCTGACCGCCCAACGACCC
CCGCCCATTGACGTCAATAGTAACGCCAATAGGGACTTTCCATTGACGTCAATGGGTGGAGTATTTACGG
TAAACTGCCCACTTGGCAGTACATCAAGTGTATCATATGCCAAGTACGCCCCCTATTGACGTCAATGACG
GTAAATGGCCCGCCTGGCATTGTGCCCAGTACATGACCTTATGGGACTTTCCTACTTGGCAGTACATCTA
CGTATTAGTCATCGCTATTACCATGGTCGAGGTGAGCCCCACGTTCTGCTTCACTCTCCCCATCTCCCCC
CCCTCCCCACCCCCAATTTTGTATTTATTTATTTTTTAATTATTTTGTGCAGCGATGGGGGCGGGGGGGG
GGGGGGGGCGCGCGCCRGGSGGGGGGGGGGGGGGSGGGGGGSGGGGSGGGGSGRGGCGGAGAGGTGCGGC
GGCAGCCAATCAGAGCGGCGCGCTCCGAAAGTTTCCTTTTATGGCGAGGCGGCGGCGGCGGCGGCCCTAT
AAAAAGCGAAGCGCGCGGCGGGCGGGAGTCGCTGCGCGCTGCCTTCGCCCCGTGCCCCGCTCCGCCGCCG
CCTCGCGCCGCCCGCCCCGGCTCTGACTGACCGCGTTACTCCCACAGGTGAGCGGGCGGGACGGCCCTTC
TCCTCCGGGCTGTAATTAGCTGAGCAAGAGGTAAGGGTTTAAGGGATGGTTGGTTGGTGGGGTATTAATG
TTTAATTACCTGGAGCACCTGCCTGAAATCACTTTTTTTCAGGTTGGACCGGTGTAAAACGACGGCCAGT
CTTAAGCTCGGGCCCCAAATAATGATTTTATTTCGACTGATAGTGACCTGTTCGTTGCAACAAATTGATG
AGCAATGCTTTTTTATAATGCCAACTTTGTATAATAAAGTTGTTGCCACCATGGGCGCCACGAACTTCTC
TCTGTTAAAGCAAGCAGGAGACGTGGAAGAAAACCCCGGTCCTGTTAGCAAGGGCGAGGAGCTGTTCACC
GGGGTGGTGCCCATCCTGGTCGAGCTGGACGGCGACGTAAACGGCCACAAGTTCAGCGTGTCCGGCGAGG
GCGAGGGCGATGCCACCTACGGCAAGCTGACCCTGAAGTTCATCTGCACCACCGGCAAGCTGCCCGTGCC
CTGGCCCACCCTCGTGACCACCCTGACCTACGGCGTGCAGTGCTTCAGCCGCTACCCCGACCACATGAAG
CAGCACGACTTCTTCAAGTCCGCCATGCCCGAAGGCTACGTCCAGGAGCGCACCATCTTCTTCAAGGACG
ACGGCAACTACAAGACCCGCGCCGAGGTGAAGTTCGAGGGCGACACCCTGGTGAACCGCATCGAGCTGAA
GGGCATCGACTTCAAGGAGGACGGCAACATCCTGGGGCACAAGCTGGAGTACAACTACAACAGCCACAAC
GTCTATATCATGGCCGACAAGCAGAAGAACGGCATCAAGGTGAACTTCAAGATCCGCCACAACATCGAGG
ACGGCAGCGTGCAGCTCGCCGACCACTACCAGCAGAACACCCCCATCGGCGACGGCCCCGTGCTGCTGCC
CGACAACCACTACCTGAGCACCCAGTCCGCCCTGAGCAAAGACCCCAACGAGAAGCGCGATCACATGGTC
CTGCTGGAGTTCGTGACCGCCGCCGGGATCACTCTCGGCATGGACGAGCTGTACAAGGAGGGCAGGGGAA
GTCTTCTAACATGCGGGGACGTGGAGGAAAATCCCGGCCCCATGAACTCCTTCTCCACAAGCGCCTTCGG
TCCAGTTGCCTTCTCCCTGGGCCTGCTCCTGGTGTTGCCTGCTGCCTTCCCTGCCCCAGTCTTCACACTC
GAAGATTTCGTTGGGGACTGGCGACAGACAGCCGGCTACAACCTGGACCAAGTCCTTGAACAGGGAGGTG
TGTCCAGTTTGTTTCAGAATCTCGGGGTGTCCGTAACTCCGATCCAAAGGATTGTCCTGAGCGGTGAAAA
TGGGCTGAAGATCGACATCCATGTCATCATCCCGTATGAAGGTCTGAGCGGCGACCAAATGGGCCAGATC
GAAAAAATTTTTAAGGTGGTGTACCCTGTGGATGATCATCACTTTAAGGTGATCCTGCACTATGGCACAC
TGGTAATCGACGGGGTTACGCCGAACATGATCGACTATTTCGGACGGCCGTATGAAGGCATCGCCGTGTT
CGACGGCAAAAAGATCACTGTAACAGGGACCCTGTGGAACGGCAACAAAATTATCGACGAGCGCCTGATC
AACCCCGACGGCTCCCTGCTGTTCCGAGTAACCATCAACGGAGTGACCGGCTGGCGGCTGTGCGAACGCA
TTCTGGCTTAACCCTAGAAAGATAATCATATTGTGACGTACGTTAAAGATAATCATGCGTAAAATTGACG
CATGTGTTTTATCGGTCTGTATATCGAGGTCCCGTGAGGCGTTTGAATAGATATTAAGTTTTATTATATT
TACACTTACATACTAATAATAAATTCAACAAACAATTCTTTTACGTGACTTTTAAGATTTAACTCAAACA
AAAACTCAAAATTTCTTCTATAAAGTAACAAAACTCAAGTTTGTACAAAAAAGTTGAACGAGAAACGTAA
AATGATATAAATATCAATATATTAAATTAGATTTTGCATAAAAAACAGACTACATAATACTGTAAAACAC
AACATATGCAGTCACTATGAACCAACTACTTAGATGGTATTAGTGACCTGTAGAATTCTAACTAGAGCTC
GCTGATCAGCCTCGACTGTGCCTTCTAGTTGCCAGCCATCTGTTGTTTGCCCCTCCCCCGTGCCTTCCTT
GACCCTGGAAGGTGCCACTCCCACTGTCCTTTCCTAATAAAATGAGGAAATTGCATCGCATTGTCTGAGT
AGGTGTCATTCTATTCTGGGGGGTGGGGTGGGGCAGGACAGCAAGGGGGAGGATTGGGAAGAGAATAGCA
GGCATGCTGGGGAGCGGCCGCGATATCCCCTATAGTGAGTCGTATTACATGGTCATAGCTGTTTCCTGGC
AGCTCTGGCCCGTGTCTCAAAATCTCTGATGTTACATTGCACAAGATAAAAATATATCATCATGAACAAT
AAAACTGTCTGCTTACATAAACAGTAATACAAGGGGTGTTATGAGCCATATTCAACGGGAAACGTCGAGG
CCGCGATTAAATTCCAACATGGATGCTGATTTATATGGGTATAAATGGGCTCGCGATAATGTCGGGCAAT
CAGGTGCGACAATCTATCGCTTGTATGGGAAGCCCGATGCGCCAGAGTTGTTTCTGAAACATGGCAAAGG
TAGCGTTGCCAATGATGTTACAGATGAGATGGTCAGACTAAACTGGCTGACGGAATTTATGCCTCTTCCG
ACCATCAAGCATTTTATCCGTACTCCTGATGATGCATGGTTACTCACCACTGCGATCCCCGGAAAAACAG
CATTCCAGGTATTAGAAGAATATCCTGATTCAGGTGAAAATATTGTTGATGCGCTGGCAGTGTTCCTGCG
CCGGTTGCATTCGATTCCTGTTTGTAATTGTCCTTTTAACAGCGATCGCGTATTTCGTCTCGCTCAGGCG
CAATCACGAATGAATAACGGTTTGGTTGATGCGAGTGATTTTGATGACGAGCGTAATGGCTGGCCTGTTG
AACAAGTCTGGAAAGAAATGCATAAACTTTTGCCATTCTCACCGGATTCAGTCGTCACTCATGGTGATTT
CTCACTTGATAACCTTATTTTTGACGAGGGGAAATTAATAGGTTGTATTGATGTTGGACGAGTCGGAATC
GCAGACCGATACCAGGATCTTGCCATCCTATGGAACTGCCTCGGTGAGTTTTCTCCTTCATTACAGAAAC
GGCTTTTTCAAAAATATGGTATTGATAATCCTGATATGAATAAATTGCAGTTTCATTTGATGCTCGATGA
GTTTTTCTAATCAGAATTGGTTAATTGGTTGTAACACTGGCAGAGCATTACGCTGACTTGACGGGACGGC
GCAAGCTCATGACCAAAATCCCTTAACGTGAGTTACGCGTCGTTCCACTGAGCGTCAGACCCCGTAGAAA
AGATCAAAGGATCTTCTTGAGATCCTTTTTTTCTGCGCGTAATCTGCTGCTTGCAAACAAAAAAACCACC
GCTACCAGCGGTGGTTTGTTTGCCGGATCAAGAGCTACCAACTCTTTTTCCGAAGGTAACTGGCTTCAGC
AGAGCGCAGATACCAAATACTGTTCTTCTAGTGTAGCCGTAGTTAGGCCACCACTTCAAGAACTCTGTAG
CACCGCCTACATACCTCGCTCTGCTAATCCTGTTACCAGTGGCTGCTGCCAGTGGCGATAAGTCGTGTCT
TACCGGGTTGGACTCAAGACGATAGTTACCGGATAAGGCGCAGCGGTCGGGCTGAACGGGGGGTTCGTGC
ACACAGCCCAGCTTGGAGCGAACGACCTACACCGAACTGAGATACCTACAGCGTGAGCTATGAGAAAGCG
CCACGCTTCCCGAAGGGAGAAAGGCGGACAGGTATCCGGTAAGCGGCAGGGTCGGAACAGGAGAGCGCAC
GAGGGAGCTTCCAGGGGGAAACGCCTGGTATCTTTATAGTCCTGTCGGGTTTCGCCACCTCTGACTTGAG
CGTCGATTTTTGTGATGCTCGTCAGGGGGGCGGAGCCTATGGAAAAACGCCAGCAACGCGGCCTTTTTAC
GGTTCCTGGCCTTTTGCTGGCCTTTTGCTCACATGT
Features (pLannotate 1.2.2; 19 found; start..end, strand, type, name):
      1..241     +  promoter       U6 promoter: RNA polymerase III promoter for human U6 snRNA
    268..343     +  misc_RNA       gRNA scaffold: guide RNA scaffold for the Streptococcus pyogenes CRISPR/Cas9 system
    350..393     +  misc_RNA       gRNA scaffold (fragment): guide RNA scaffold for the Streptococcus pyogenes CRISPR/Cas9 system
    440..725     +  enhancer       CMV enhancer: human cytomegalovirus immediate early enhancer; contains an 18-bp deletion relative to the standard CMV enhancer
    727..1004    +  promoter       chicken β-actin promoter: No description available
   1005..1232    +  intron         hybrid intron: hybrid between chicken β-actin (CBA) and minute virus of mice (MMV) introns (Gray et al., 2011)
   1243..1260    -  CDS            lacZα (fragment): LacZα fragment of β-galactosidase; lacZ fragment
   1276..1361    +  protein_bind   attL1 (fragment): mutant version of attL; recombination site for the Gateway® LR reaction LR Clonase™
   1352..1372    +  protein_bind   attB3: mutant version of attB; core recombination site for the Gateway® BP reaction BP Clonase™
   1387..1443    +  CDS            P2A: 2A peptide from porcine teschovirus-1 polyprotein Eukaryotic ribosomes fail to insert a peptide bond between the Gly and Pro residues, yielding separate polypeptides.
   1444..2157    +  CDS            EGFP: EGFP is a basic (constitutively fluorescent) green fluorescent protein published in 1996, derived from Aequorea victoria. It is reported to be a rapidly-maturing weak dimer with moderate acid sensitivity.
   2158..2211    +  CDS            T2A: 2A peptide from Thosea asigna virus capsid protein Eukaryotic ribosomes fail to insert a peptide bond between the Gly and Pro residues, yielding separate polypeptides.
   2212..2298    +  CDS            IL6 (fragment): IL6_MUSPF - Experimental evidence at transcript level: Swiss-Prot protein existence level 2. Acts as an essential factor in bone homeostasis and on vessels directly or indirectly by induction of VEGF, resulting in increased angiogenesis activity and vascular permeability. Induces, through 'trans-signaling' and synergistically with IL1B and TNF, the production of VEGF. Involved in metabolic controls, is discharged into the bloodstream after muscle contraction increasing lipolysis and improving insulin resistance (By similarity). 'Trans-signaling' in central nervous system also regulates energy
   2299..2807    +  CDS            Nluc (fragment): NanoLuc® luciferase human codon-optimized
   3046..3169    +  protein_bind   attR1: mutant version of attR; recombination site for the Gateway® LR reaction LR Clonase™
   3236..3347    +  polyA_signal   bGH poly(A) signal: bovine growth hormone polyadenylation signal
   3459..3477    -  promoter       T7 promoter: promoter for bacteriophage T7 RNA polymerase
   3611..4420    +  CDS            KanR: aminoglycoside phosphotransferase; aph(3')-Ia; confers resistance to kanamycin in bacteria or G418 (Geneticin®) in eukaryotes
   4567..5155    +  rep_origin     ori: high-copy-number ColE1/pMB1/pBR322/pUC origin of replication
