[The description below was written by a language model from this plasmid's Addgene catalogue record and pLannotate feature annotations shown in this document.]
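Description:
pENTR2-L3-SfoI-EGFP-secNanoLuc-PBL-R1 is a Multisite Gateway entry clone built on a pDONR-type backbone. It serves as one module in a toolbox for assembling knock-in gene-targeting vectors. It is propagated in E. coli through a high-copy ColE1/pUC-type origin and selected with kanamycin (KanR, aph(3')-Ia). The two sequence records, a depositor full sequence and a repository NGS-derived sequence, are about 5.2 kb, differ by a single nucleotide in length, and give the same feature annotation.

The transferable cassette sits between an attL-type site containing the attB3 core (the "L3" of the name, annotated automatically as an attL1 fragment) and an attR1 site. These sites direct ordered LR recombination with neighbouring entry modules. Between them is a promoterless reading frame that begins with a P2A peptide, followed by EGFP, a T2A peptide, and NanoLuc luciferase preceded by a short IL6-derived segment. That segment presumably acts as the secretion signal implied by "secNanoLuc". Starting with a 2A sequence suits in-frame fusion to the end of an endogenous coding sequence, so a targeted locus would yield separate fluorescent and secreted luminescent reporters. The SfoI in the name suggests a blunt cloning site near the 5′ junction, though it is not annotated. The roughly 240 bp between Nluc and attR1 carries no annotation, and the "PBL" element of the name is not defined in the record.

Outside the att sites, the table also shows a human U6 promoter with an S. pyogenes gRNA scaffold, a CMV enhancer/chicken β-actin promoter with hybrid intron upstream of the cassette, and a bGH polyadenylation signal downstream. The catalogue entry does not explain these elements. They resemble parts of a CRISPR expression plasmid, and their intended role here is not stated.
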