Addgene plasmid #141025: pENTR2-L3-SfoI-EGFP-secNanoLuc-PBL-R1
Purpose: Mutisite Gateway mediated vector construction
Depositing lab: Hideyuki Okano. Depositing organization: Keio University. Publication: A versatile toolbox for knock-in gene targeting based on the Multisite Gateway technology. Yoshimatsu S, Sone T, Nakajima M, Sato T, Okochi R, Ishikawa M, Nakamura M, Sasaki E, Shiozawa S, Okano H. PLoS One. 2019 Aug 27;14(8):e0221164. doi: 10.1371/journal.pone.0221164. eCollection 2019. PubMed 31454364.
Backbone
  Vector backbone: pDONR
  Backbone manufacturer: Thermo Fisher Scientific
  Vector type: Mammalian Expression
Growth in bacteria
  Bacterial resistance: Kanamycin, 50 μg/mL
  Growth temperature: 37°C
  Growth strain: DH5alpha
  Copy number: High Copy
Gene/Insert
  Gene/Insert name: EGFP
  Species: Synthetic
  Cloning method: Restriction Enzyme; 5′ cloning site Unknown (unknown if destroyed)
Terms and licenses: Academic/Nonprofit Terms; Industry Terms: Not Available to Industry
How to cite: pENTR2-L3-SfoI-EGFP-secNanoLuc-PBL-R1 was a gift from Hideyuki Okano (Addgene plasmid # 141025 ; http://n2t.net/addgene:141025 ; RRID:Addgene_141025)
